Addgene plasmid #181895: pGFP-nE-mHP1alpha
Purpose: Fluorescently tagged HP1alpha, serines in N-terminal extension (NTE) replaced by glutamates
Depositing lab: Karsten Rippe. Depositing organization: Deutsches Krebsforschungszentrum (DKFZ). Publication: Mouse Heterochromatin Adopts Digital Compaction States without Showing Hallmarks of HP1-Driven Liquid-Liquid Phase Separation. Erdel F, Rademacher A, Vlijm R, Tunnermann J, Frank L, Weinmann R, Schweigert E, Yserentant K, Hummert J, Bauer C, Schumacher S, Al Alwash A, Normand C, Herten DP, Engelhardt J, Rippe K. Mol Cell. 2020 Apr 16;78(2):236-249.e7. doi: 10.1016/j.molcel.2020.02.005. Epub 2020 Feb 25. PubMed 32101700.
Backbone
  Vector backbone: pEGFP-C
  Backbone manufacturer: Clontech
  Backbone size w/o insert (bp): 4731
  Vector type: Mammalian Expression
  Selectable markers: Neomycin (select with G418)
Growth in bacteria
  Bacterial resistance: Kanamycin, 50 μg/mL
  Growth temperature: 37°C
  Growth strain: DH5alpha
  Copy number: High Copy
Gene/Insert
  Gene/Insert name: nE-mHP1alpha (alt name: CBX 5)
  Species: M. musculus (mouse)
  Mutation: S11E, S12E, S13E, S14E
  Entrez Gene: Cbx5 (a.k.a. 2610029O15Rik, HP1, Hp1a, Hp1alpha)
  Promoter: CMV
  Tag / fusion protein: GFP (N terminal on insert)
  Cloning method: Restriction Enzyme; 5′ cloning site BspEI (not destroyed); 3′ cloning site BamHI (not destroyed)
Terms and licenses: Academic/Nonprofit Terms; Industry Terms: Not Available to Industry
Depositor comments: PCR on gene block containing mutations (four serine residues in the N-terminus converted to glutamic acid) switched out HP1 using BspEI (Kpn2I) and BamHI. For additional reference on HP1alpha, please see Larson et al. 2017 Nature, PMID 28636604, https://doi.org/10.1038/nature22822
How to cite: pGFP-nE-mHP1alpha was a gift from Karsten Rippe (Addgene plasmid # 181895 ; http://n2t.net/addgene:181895 ; RRID:Addgene_181895)
