[The description below was written by a language model from this plasmid's Addgene catalogue record and pLannotate feature annotations shown in this document.]
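Description:
pGFP-nE-mHP1alpha is a mammalian expression plasmid built on the Clontech pEGFP-C backbone that produces mouse heterochromatin protein 1 alpha (HP1alpha, encoded by Cbx5) fused at its N terminus to EGFP. The sequenced construct is 5,257 nt. Transcription of the fusion is driven by the human cytomegalovirus immediate early enhancer and promoter and terminated by an SV40 polyadenylation signal. The EGFP reading frame is followed almost immediately by the Cbx5 coding sequence, which was inserted between BspEI and BamHI sites that both remain intact. The insert carries four substitutions, S11E, S12E, S13E and S14E, so that the serine cluster in the N-terminal extension of HP1alpha is replaced by glutamates. According to the depositor, the mutant fragment was amplified from a synthetic gene block and swapped in for the existing HP1 sequence.

The plasmid is maintained in E. coli at high copy through a ColE1/pUC-type origin, and an f1 origin is also present. A single Tn5 aminoglycoside phosphotransferase gene serves both hosts. It is placed behind tandem bacterial (bla) and SV40 early promoters and followed by an HSV TK polyadenylation signal, giving kanamycin resistance in bacteria and G418 resistance in mammalian cells. The short large T antigen, ble and bGH poly(A) fragments in the annotation are partial matches rather than functional elements.

The construct is intended for fluorescence imaging of HP1alpha carrying glutamates in place of the N-terminal extension serines. The associated work examines mouse heterochromatin compaction and whether it shows hallmarks of HP1-driven liquid-liquid phase separation.
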