Features (pLannotate 1.2.2; 14 found; start..end, strand, type, name):
     61..364     +  enhancer       CMV enhancer: human cytomegalovirus immediate early enhancer
    365..568     +  promoter       CMV promoter: human cytomegalovirus (CMV) immediate early promoter
    613..1329    +  CDS            EGFP: EGFP is a basic (constitutively fluorescent) green fluorescent protein published in 1996, derived from Aequorea victoria. It is reported to be a rapidly-maturing weak dimer with moderate acid sensitivity.
   1336..1908    +  CDS            Cbx5: CBX5_MOUSE - Also known as Hp1a. Experimental evidence at protein level: Swiss-Prot protein existence level 1. Component of heterochromatin that recognizes and binds histone H3 tails methylated at 'Lys-9' (H3K9me), leading to epigenetic repression. In contrast, it is excluded from chromatin when 'Tyr-41' of histone H3 is phosphorylated (H3Y41ph). Can interact with lamin-B receptor (LBR). This interaction can contribute to the association of the heterochromatin with the inner nuclear membrane. Involved in the formation of functional kinetochore through interaction with MIS12 complex proteins (B
   1938..2022    +  CDS            large T antigen (fragment): large T antigen from SV40 (simian virus 40)
   2045..2166    +  polyA_signal   SV40 poly(A) signal: SV40 polyadenylation signal
   2200..2628    -  rep_origin     f1 ori (sequence partly withheld): f1 bacteriophage origin of replication; arrow indicates direction of (+) strand synthesis
   2655..2759    +  promoter       AmpR promoter: bla
   2761..3118    +  promoter       SV40 promoter: SV40 enhancer and early promoter
   3153..3947    +  CDS            NeoR/KanR: aminoglycoside phosphotransferase from Tn5; aph(3')-II (or nptII); confers resistance to neomycin, kanamycin, and G418 (Geneticin®)
   3968..4120    +  CDS            ble (fragment): BLE_KLEPN - Experimental evidence at protein level: Swiss-Prot protein existence level 1. Binding protein with a strong affinity to the bleomycin family of antibiotics. Binds to CL990; an antimitotic-antibiotic compound. From Klebsiella pneumoniae.
   4179..4226    +  polyA_signal   HSV TK poly(A) signal: herpes simplex virus thymidine kinase polyadenylation signal (Cole and Stacy, 1985)
   4317..4333    -  polyA_signal   bGH poly(A) signal (fragment): bovine growth hormone polyadenylation signal
   4555..5143    +  rep_origin     ori: high-copy-number ColE1/pMB1/pBR322/pUC origin of replication
>Addgene plasmid #181895 | pGFP-nE-mHP1alpha | addgene full sequence | sequence record 371355 | Addgene NGS Result
TAGTTATTAATAGTAATCAATTACGGGGTCATTAGTTCATAGCCCATATATGGAGTTCCGCGTTACATAA
CTTACGGTAAATGGCCCGCCTGGCTGACCGCCCAACGACCCCCGCCCATTGACGTCAATAATGACGTATG
TTCCCATAGTAACGCCAATAGGGACTTTCCATTGACGTCAATGGGTGGAGTATTTACGGTAAACTGCCCA
CTTGGCAGTACATCAAGTGTATCATATGCCAAGTACGCCCCCTATTGACGTCAATGACGGTAAATGGCCC
GCCTGGCATTATGCCCAGTACATGACCTTATGGGACTTTCCTACTTGGCAGTACATCTACGTATTAGTCA
TCGCTATTACCATGGTGATGCGGTTTTGGCAGTACATCAATGGGCGTGGATAGCGGTTTGACTCACGGGG
ATTTCCAAGTCTCCACCCCATTGACGTCAATGGGAGTTTGTTTTGGCACCAAAATCAACGGGACTTTCCA
AAATGTCGTAACAACTCCGCCCCATTGACGCAAATGGGCGGTAGGCGTGTACGGTGGGAGGTCTATATAA
GCAGAGCTGGTTTAGTGAACCGTCAGATCCGCTAGCGCTACCGGTCGCCACCATGGTGAGCAAGGGCGAG
GAGCTGTTCACCGGGGTGGTGCCCATCCTGGTCGAGCTGGACGGCGACGTAAACGGCCACAAGTTCAGCG
TGTCCGGCGAGGGCGAGGGCGATGCCACCTACGGCAAGCTGACCCTGAAGTTCATCTGCACCACCGGCAA
GCTGCCCGTGCCCTGGCCCACCCTCGTGACCACCCTGACCTACGGCGTGCAGTGCTTCAGCCGCTACCCC
GACCACATGAAGCAGCACGACTTCTTCAAGTCCGCCATGCCCGAAGGCTACGTCCAGGAGCGCACCATCT
TCTTCAAGGACGACGGCAACTACAAGACCCGCGCCGAGGTGAAGTTCGAGGGCGACACCCTGGTGAACCG
CATCGAGCTGAAGGGCATCGACTTCAAGGAGGACGGCAACATCCTGGGGCACAAGCTGGAGTACAACTAC
AACAGCCACAACGTCTATATCATGGCCGACAAGCAGAAGAACGGCATCAAGGTGAACTTCAAGATCCGCC
ACAACATCGAGGACGGCAGCGTGCAGCTCGCCGACCACTACCAGCAGAACACCCCCATCGGCGACGGCCC
CGTGCTGCTGCCCGACAACCACTACCTGAGCACCCAGTCCGCCCTGAGCAAAGACCCCAACGAGAAGCGC
GATCACATGGTCCTGCTGGAGTTCGTGACCGCCGCCGGGATCACTCTCGGCATGGACGAGCTGTACAAGT
CCGGAATGGGAAAGAAGACCAAGAGGACAGCCGACGAGGAAGAGGAAGAGGATGAGGAGGAATATGTGGT
GGAAAAGGTGTTGGACAGGCGCATGGTTAAGGGGCAAGTGGAATATCTGTTGAAGTGGAAAGGCTTTTCT
GAGGAGCACAATACTTGGGAACCTGAGAAGAACTTGGATTGTCCTGAACTAATTTCTGAGTTTATGAAAA
AGTATAAGAAGATGAAGGAGGGTGAAAACAATAAGCCCAGGGAGAAATCAGAAGGAAACAAGAGGAAATC
CAGTTTCTCCAACAGCGCTGATGATATTAAATCTAAAAAAAAGAGAGAGCAAAGCAATGATATCGCTCGG
GGCTTTGAGAGAGGACTGGAACCAGAAAAGATCATCGGAGCAACAGATTCCTGCGGTGACTTAATGTTCT
TAATGAAATGGAAAGACACAGATGAAGCTGACCTGGTTCTTGCAAAAGAAGCTAACGTGAAGTGTCCACA
GATTGTGATAGCATTTTATGAAGAGAGACTGACGTGGCACGCATATCCAGAGGATGCGGAAAACAAAGAA
AAAGAAAGCGCGAAGAGCTAATCCGGGATCCACCGGATCTAGATAACTGATCATAATCAGCCATACCACA
TTTGTAGAGGTTTTACTTGCTTTAAAAAACCTCCCACACCTCCCCCTGAACCTGAAACATAAAATGAATG
CAATTGTTGTTGTTAACTTGTTTATTGCAGCTTATAATGGTTACAAATAAAGCAATAGCATCACAAATTT
CACAAATAAAGCATTTTTTTCACTGCATTCTAGTTGTGGTTTGTCCAAACTCATCAATGTATCTTAAGGC
GTAAATTGTAAGCGTTAATATTTTGTTAAAATTCGCGTTAAATTTTTGTTAAATCAGCTCATTTTTTAAC
CAATAGGCCGAAATCGGCAAAATCCCTTATAAATCAAAAGAATAGACCGAGATAGGGT
[37 nt withheld, positions 2299-2335]
AAAGAACGTGGACTCCAACGTCAAAGG
[49 nt withheld, positions 2363-2411]
T
[91 nt withheld, positions 2413-2503]
G
[124 nt withheld, positions 2505-2628]
CAGGTGGCACTTTTCGGGGAAATGTGCGCGGAACCCCTATTTGTTTATTTTTCTAAATACATTCAAATAT
GTATCCGCTCATGAGACAATAACCCTGATAAATGCTTCAATAATATTGAAAAAGGAAGAGTCCTGAGGCG
GAAAGAACCAGCTGTGGAATGTGTGTCAGTTAGGGTGTGGAAAGTCCCCAGGCTCCCCAGCAGGCAGAAG
TATGCAAAGCATGCATCTCAATTAGTCAGCAACCAGGTGTGGAAAGTCCCCAGGCTCCCCAGCAGGCAGA
AGTATGCAAAGCATGCATCTCAATTAGTCAGCAACCATAGTCCCGCCCCTAACTCCGCCCATCCCGCCCC
TAACTCCGCCCAGTTCCGCCCATTCTCCGCCCCATGGCTGACTAATTTTTTTTATTTATGCAGAGGCCGA
GGCCGCCTCGGCCTCTGAGCTATTCCAGAAGTAGTGAGGAGGCTTTTTTGGAGGCCTAGGCTTTTGCAAA
GATCGATCAAGAGACAGGATGAGGATCGTTTCGCATGATTGAACAAGATGGATTGCACGCAGGTTCTCCG
GCCGCTTGGGTGGAGAGGCTATTCGGCTATGACTGGGCACAACAGACAATCGGCTGCTCTGATGCCGCCG
TGTTCCGGCTGTCAGCGCAGGGGCGCCCGGTTCTTTTTGTCAAGACCGACCTGTCCGGTGCCCTGAATGA
ACTGCAAGACGAGGCAGCGCGGCTATCGTGGCTGGCCACGACGGGCGTTCCTTGCGCAGCTGTGCTCGAC
GTTGTCACTGAAGCGGGAAGGGACTGGCTGCTATTGGGCGAAGTGCCGGGGCAGGATCTCCTGTCATCTC
ACCTTGCTCCTGCCGAGAAAGTATCCATCATGGCTGATGCAATGCGGCGGCTGCATACGCTTGATCCGGC
TACCTGCCCATTCGACCACCAAGCGAAACATCGCATCGAGCGAGCACGTACTCGGATGGAAGCCGGTCTT
GTCGATCAGGATGATCTGGACGAAGAGCATCAGGGGCTCGCGCCAGCCGAACTGTTCGCCAGGCTCAAGG
CGAGCATGCCCGACGGCGAGGATCTCGTCGTGACCCATGGCGATGCCTGCTTGCCGAATATCATGGTGGA
AAATGGCCGCTTTTCTGGATTCATCGACTGTGGCCGGCTGGGTGTGGCGGACCGCTATCAGGACATAGCG
TTGGCTACCCGTGATATTGCTGAAGAGCTTGGCGGCGAATGGGCTGACCGCTTCCTCGTGCTTTACGGTA
TCGCCGCTCCCGATTCGCAGCGCATCGCCTTCTATCGCCTTCTTGACGAGTTCTTCTGAGCGGGACTCTG
GGGTTCGAAATGACCGACCAAGCGACGCCCAACCTGCCATCACGAGATTTCGATTCCACCGCCGCCTTCT
ATGAAAGGTTGGGCTTCGGAATCGTTTTCCGGGACGCCGGCTGGATGATCCTCCAGCGCGGGGATCTCAT
GCTGGAGTTCTTCGCCCACCCTAGGGGGAGGCTAACTGAAACACGGAAGGAGACAATACCGGAAGGAACC
CGCGCTATGACGGCAATAAAAAGACAGAATAAAACGCACGGTGTTGGGTCGTTTGTTCATAAACGCGGGG
TTCGGTCCCAGGGCTGGCACTCTGTCGATACCCCACCGAGACCCCATTGGGGCCAATACGCCCGCGTTTC
TTCCTTTTCCCCACCCCACCCCCCAAGTTCGGGTGAAGGCCCAGGGCTCGCAGCCAACGTCGGGGCGGCA
GGCCCTGCCATAGCCTCAGGTTACTCATATATACTTTAGATTGATTTAAAACTTCATTTTTAATTTAAAA
GGATCTAGGTGAAGATCCTTTTTGATAATCTCATGACCAAAATCCCTTAACGTGAGTTTTCGTTCCACTG
AGCGTCAGACCCCGTAGAAAAGATCAAAGGATCTTCTTGAGATCCTTTTTTTCTGCGCGTAATCTGCTGC
TTGCAAACAAAAAAACCACCGCTACCAGCGGTGGTTTGTTTGCCGGATCAAGAGCTACCAACTCTTTTTC
CGAAGGTAACTGGCTTCAGCAGAGCGCAGATACCAAATACTGTTCTTCTAGTGTAGCCGTAGTTAGGCCA
CCACTTCAAGAACTCTGTATCACCGCCTACATACCTCGCTCTGCTAATCCTGTTACCAGTGGCTGCTGCC
AGTGGCGATAAGTCGTGTCTTACCGGGTTGGACTCAAGACGATAGTTACCGGATAAGGCGCAGCGGTCGG
GCTGAACGGGGGGTTCGTGCACACAGCCCAGCTTGGAGCGAACGACCTACACCGAACTGAGATACCTACA
GCGTGAGCTATGAGAAAGCGCCACGCTTCCCGAAGGGAGAAAGGCGGACAGGTATCCGGTAAGCGGCAGG
GTCGGAACAGGAGAGCGCACGAGGGAGCTTCCAGGGGGAAACGCCTGGTATCTTTATAGTCCTGTCGGGT
TTCGCCACCTCTGACTTGAGCGTCGATTTTTGTGATGCTCGTCAGGGGGGCGGAGCCTATGGAAAAACGC
CAGCAACGCGGCCTTTTTACGGTTCCTGGCCTTTTGCTGGCCTTTTGCTCACATGTTCTTTCCTGCGTTA
TCCCCTGATTCTGTGGATAACCGTATTACCGCCATGCAT
