>Addgene plasmid #181895 | pGFP-nE-mHP1alpha | depositor partial sequence | sequence record 351877 | eGFP
ATGGTGAGCAAGGGCGAGGAGCTGTTCACCGGGGTGGTGCCCATCCTGGTCGAGCTGGACGGCGACGTAA
ACGGCCACAAGTTCAGCGTGTCCGGCGAGGGCGAGGGCGATGCCACCTACGGCAAGCTGACCCTGAAGTT
CATCTGCACCACCGGCAAGCTGCCCGTGCCCTGGCCCACCCTCGTGACCACCCTGACCTACGGCGTGCAG
TGCTTCAGCCGCTACCCCGACCACATGAAGCAGCACGACTTCTTCAAGTCCGCCATGCCCGAAGGCTACG
TCCAGGAGCGCACCATCTTCTTCAAGGACGACGGCAACTACAAGACCCGCGCCGAGGTGAAGTTCGAGGG
CGACACCCTGGTGAACCGCATCGAGCTGAAGGGCATCGACTTCAAGGAGGACGGCAACATCCTGGGGCAC
AAGCTGGAGTACAACTACAACAGCCACAACGTCTATATCATGGCCGACAAGCAGAAGAACGGCATCAAGG
TGAACTTCAAGATCCGCCACAACATCGAGGACGGCAGCGTGCAGCTCGCCGACCACTACCAGCAGAACAC
CCCCATCGGCGACGGCCCCGTGCTGCTGCCCGACAACCACTACCTGAGCACCCAGTCCGCCCTGAGCAAA
GACCCCAACGAGAAGCGCGATCACATGGTCCTGCTGGAGTTCGTGACCGCCGCCGGGATCACTCTCGGCA
TGGACGAGCTGTACAAG
