>Addgene plasmid #181895 | pGFP-nE-mHP1alpha | depositor partial sequence | sequence record 351878 | nE-mHP1alpha
AATGGGAAAGAAGACCAAGAGGACAGCCGACGAGGAAGAGGAAGAGGATGAGGAGGAATATGTGGTGGAA
AAGGTGTTGGACAGGCGCATGGTTAAGGGGCAAGTGGAATATCTGTTGAAGTGGAAAGGCTTTTCTGAGG
AGCACAATACTTGGGAACCTGAGAAGAACTTGGATTGTCCTGAACTAATTTCTGAGTTTATGAAAAAGTA
TAAGAAGATGAAGGAGGGTGAAAACAATAAGCCCAGGGAGAAATCAGAAGGAAACAAGAGGAAATCCAGT
TTCTCCAACAGCGCTGATGATATTAAATCTAAAAAAAAGAGAGAGCAAAGCAATGATATCGCTCGGGGCT
TTGAGAGAGGACTGGAACCAGAAAAGATCATCGGAGCAACAGATTCCTGCGGTGACTTAATGTTCTTAAT
GAAATGGAAAGACACAGATGAAGCTGACCTGGTTCTTGCAAAAGAAGCTAACGTGAAGTGTCCACAGATT
GTGATAGCATTTTATGAAGAGAGACTGACGTGGCACGCATATCCAGAGGATGCGGAAAACAAAGAAAAAG
AAAGCGCGAAGAGCTAATCCGG
